Addgene plasmid #146211: pRSFDuetP-HsEDC3_192-228-GST-HsRCK_E
Purpose: Bacterial Expression of HsEDC3_192-228-HsRck
Depositing lab: Elisa Izaurralde. Depositing organization: Max Planck Institute for Developmental Biology. Publication: Structural basis for the mutually exclusive anchoring of P body components EDC3 and Tral to the DEAD box protein DDX6/Me31B. Tritschler F, Braun JE, Eulalio A, Truffault V, Izaurralde E, Weichenrieder O. Mol Cell. 2009 Mar 13. 33(5):661-8. 10.1016/j.molcel.2009.02.014 PubMed 19285948.
Backbone
  Vector backbone: Unknown
  Vector type: Bacterial Expression
Growth in bacteria
  Bacterial resistance: Kanamycin, 50 μg/mL
  Growth temperature: 37°C
  Growth strain: DH5alpha
  Copy number: Low Copy
Gene/Insert
  Gene/Insert name: HsEDC3_192-228-HsRck
  Species: H. sapiens (human)
  Entrez Gene: EDC3 (a.k.a. LSM16, MRT50, YJDC, YJEFN2, hYjeF_N2-15q23)
  Cloning method: Unknown
Terms and licenses: Academic/Nonprofit Terms; Industry Terms: Not Available to Industry
Depositor comments: Plasmids from this collection were made available to the research community and donated after the lab closed. Please note that the sequence provided by the depositing laboratory may be theoretical/predicted or based on Sanger sequencing results. There may be discrepancies between sequencing results obtained by Addgene and the depositor sequence. If an Addgene verified sequence is not available, please contact before placing your order to request that our lab fully sequence the plasmid.
How to cite: pRSFDuetP-HsEDC3_192-228-GST-HsRCK_E was a gift from Elisa Izaurralde (Addgene plasmid # 146211 ; http://n2t.net/addgene:146211 ; RRID:Addgene_146211)
