[The description below was written by a language model from this plasmid's Addgene catalogue record and pLannotate feature annotations shown in this document.]
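Description:
pRSFDuetP-HsEDC3_192-228-GST-HsRCK_E is a 6,019 nt bacterial co-expression plasmid. The catalogue lists the backbone as unknown, but the name and annotated features point to an RSFDuet-type two-cassette vector. It replicates from the RSF 1030 origin, which allows it to coexist in E. coli with plasmids carrying compatible origins. It is selected with kanamycin through an aph(3')-Ia (KanR) gene driven by a bla-type promoter. A lacI gene with its own promoter supplies lac repressor. Short hits annotated as TcR fragments, a CAP binding site and a partial AmpR promoter appear to be backbone remnants rather than functional parts.

The payload consists of two T7 promoter/lac operator units in the same orientation, so both are IPTG-inducible in hosts that provide T7 RNA polymerase. The first unit spans the sequence origin and is followed by a T7 gene 10 ribosome binding site. It drives a short fragment of human EDC3, which the plasmid name gives as residues 192–228. The gap between the ribosome binding site and this fragment is not annotated, so the record does not show whether the peptide carries an N-terminal tag. The second unit expresses Schistosoma japonicum glutathione S-transferase followed by human DDX6 (RCK), evidently as a GST fusion for affinity purification; the linker between them is also unannotated. Partial S-tag and SET1 annotations lie downstream of DDX6, but whether they are translated is not stated. A single T7 terminator closes the region.

The design suits co-production of the DEAD-box protein DDX6 with its EDC3 binding peptide. This fits the associated structural work on how the P-body components EDC3 and Tral anchor to DDX6/Me31B. The depositor sequence may be theoretical rather than fully verified.
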