Features (pLannotate 1.2.2; 20 found; start..end, strand, type, name):
      3..27      +  protein_bind   lac operator: The lac repressor binds to the lac operator to inhibit transcription in E. coli. This inhibition can be relieved by adding lactose or isopropyl-β-D-thiogalactopyranoside (IPTG). lac repressor encoded by lacI
     42..64      +  RBS            RBS: efficient ribosome binding site from bacteriophage T7 gene 10 (Olins and Rangwala, 1989)
    134..259     +  CDS            EDC3 (fragment): EDC3_HUMAN - Also known as LSM16, YJDC, YJEFN2. Experimental evidence at protein level: Swiss-Prot protein existence level 1. Binds single-stranded RNA. Involved in the process of mRNA degradation and in the positive regulation of mRNA decapping. May play a role in spermiogenesis and oogenesis. From Homo sapiens (Human).
    328..346     +  promoter       T7 promoter: promoter for bacteriophage T7 RNA polymerase
    347..371     +  protein_bind   lac operator: The lac repressor binds to the lac operator to inhibit transcription in E. coli. This inhibition can be relieved by adding lactose or isopropyl-β-D-thiogalactopyranoside (IPTG). lac repressor encoded by lacI
    432..1085    +  CDS            GST26_SCHJA: Experimental evidence at protein level: Swiss-Prot protein existence level 1. GST isoenzymes appear to play a central role in the parasite detoxification system. Other functions are also suspected including a role in increasing the solubility of haematin in the parasite gut. From Schistosoma japonicum (Blood fluke).
   1125..2540    +  CDS            DDX6 (sequence partly withheld): DDX6_HUMAN - Also known as HLR2, RCK. Experimental evidence at protein level: Swiss-Prot protein existence level 1. Essential for the formation of P-bodies, cytosolic membrane- less ribonucleoprotein granules involved in RNA metabolism through the coordinated storage of mRNAs encoding regulatory functions (PubMed:25995375, PubMed:27342281, PubMed:31422817). Plays a role in P- bodies to coordinate the storage of translationally inactive mRNAs in the cytoplasm and prevent their degradation (PubMed:27342281). In the process of mRNA degradation, plays a role in mRNA decapping (PubMed:16364915). Bl
   2556..2597    +  CDS            S-Tag (fragment): affinity and epitope tag derived from pancreatic ribonuclease A
   2627..2644    +  CDS            SET1 (fragment): solubility-enhancement tag derived from T7 phage gene 10B
   2652..2699    +  terminator     T7 terminator: transcription terminator for bacteriophage T7 RNA polymerase
   2863..2920    +  promoter       AmpR promoter (fragment): bla
   2929..3744    -  CDS            KanR: aminoglycoside phosphotransferase; aph(3')-Ia; confers resistance to kanamycin in bacteria or G418 (Geneticin®) in eukaryotes
   3745..3836    -  promoter       AmpR promoter: bla
   3852..4601    -  rep_origin     RSF ori: Plasmids containing the RSF 1030 origin of replication can be propagated in E. coli cells that contain additional plasmids with compatible origins.
   4684..4748    -  CDS            TcR (fragment): tetracycline efflux protein; tet; confers resistance to tetracycline
   4763..4784    -  protein_bind   CAP binding site: CAP binding activates transcription in the presence of cAMP. E. coli catabolite activator protein
   4797..5879    -  CDS            lacI: lac repressor; lacI; The lac repressor binds to the lac operator to inhibit transcription in E. coli. This inhibition can be relieved by adding lactose or isopropyl-β-D-thiogalactopyranoside (IPTG).
   5880..5957    -  promoter       lacI promoter: lacI
   5965..6000    -  CDS            TcR (fragment): tetracycline efflux protein; tet; confers resistance to tetracycline
   6003..2       +  promoter       T7 promoter (across the origin): promoter for bacteriophage T7 RNA polymerase
>Addgene plasmid #146211 | pRSFDuetP-HsEDC3_192-228-GST-HsRCK_E | depositor full sequence | sequence record 288656 | Full Sequence
GGGGAATTGTGAGCGGATAACAATTCCCCTGTAGAAATAATTTTGTTTAACTTTAATAAGGAGATATACC
ATGGGCAGCAGCCATCACCATCATCACCACAGCGCGGGTCTGGAAGTTCTGTTCCAGGGGCCCCAGGATC
CGAATTCGTTCGGGGATGATATTGAGGAGATCCCAGACACAGATTTTGATTTTGAAGGGAACCTGGCTCT
TTTTGACAAGGCAGCTGTGTTTGAGGAGATTGATACCTATGAAAGGAGATAGGCGGCCGCATAATGCTTA
AGTCGAACAGAAAGTAATCGTATTGTACACGGCCGCATAATCGAAATTAATACGACTCACTATAGGGGAA
TTGTGAGCGGATAACAATTCCCCATCTTAGTATATTAGTTAAGTATAAGAAGGAGATATACATATGGCAG
ATCTCAATTGGATGTCCCCTATACTAGGTTATTGGAAAATTAAGGGCCTTGTGCAACCCACTCGACTTCT
TTTGGAATATCTTGAAGAAAAATATGAAGAGCATTTGTATGAGCGCGATGAAGGTGATAAATGGCGAAAC
AAAAAGTTTGAATTGGGTTTGGAGTTTCCCAATCTTCCTTATTATATTGATGGTGATGTTAAATTAACAC
AGTCTATGGCCATCATACGTTATATAGCTGACAAGCACAACATGTTGGGTGGTTGTCCAAAAGAGCGTGC
AGAGATTTCAATGCTTGAAGGAGCGGTTTTGGATATTAGATACGGTGTTTCGAGAATTGCATATAGTAAA
GACTTTGAAACTCTCAAAGTTGATTTTCTTAGCAAGCTACCTGAAATGCTGAAAATGTTCGAAGATCGTT
TATGTCATAAAACATATTTAAATGGTGATCATGTAACCCATCCTGACTTCATGTTGTATGACGCTCTTGA
TGTTGTTTTATACATGGACCCAATGTGCCTGGATGCGTTCCCAAAATTAGTTTGTTTTAAAAAACGTATT
GAAGCTATCCCACAAATTGATAAGTACTTGAAATCCAGCAAGTATATAGCATGGCCTTTGCAGGGCTGGC
AAGCCACGTTTGGTGGTGGCGACCATCCTCCAAAATCGGATCTGGAAGTTCTGTTCCAGGGGCCCCTGGG
ATCCATGGGTCTGTCCAGTCAAAATGGTCAGCTGAGAGGCCCTGTGAAACCCACTGGTGGCCCTGGAGGA
GGGGGCACACAGACACAGCAACAGATGAACCAGCTGAAAAACACCAACACAATCAATAATGGCACTCAGC
AGCAAGCACAGAGTATGACCACCACTATTAAACCTGGTGATGACTGGAAAAAGACTTTAAAACTCCCTCC
AAAGGATCTAAGAATCAAAACTTCGGATGTGACCTCCACAAAAGGAAATGAGTTTGAAGATTACTGTTTG
AAACGGGAGTTACTGATGGGAATTTTTGAAATGGGCTGGGAAAAGCCATCTCCTATTCAGGAGGAGAGCA
TTCCCATTGCTTTATCTGGTAGGGATATCTTAGCTAGAGCAAAAAATGGAACAGGCAAGAGCGGTGCCTA
CCTCATTCCCTTACTTGAACGGCTAGACCTGAAGAAGGACAATATACAAGCAATGGTGATTGTTCCCACT
AGAGAACTTGCTCTACAGGTCAGTCAAATTTGCATCCAGGTCAGCAAACACATGGGAGGGGCCAAAGTGA
TGGCAACCACAGGAGGAACCAATTTACGAGATGACATAATGAGGCTTGATGATACAGTGCACGTGGTGAT
TGCTACCCCTGGGAGAATCCTGGATCTTATTAAGAAAGGAGTAGCAAAGGTTGATCATGTCCAGATGATA
GTATTGGATGAGGCAGATAAGTTGCTGTCACAGGATTTTGTGCAGATAATGGAGGATATTATTCTCACGC
TACCTAAAAACAGGCAGATTTTACTATATTCCGCTACTTTCCCTCTTAGTGTACAGAAGTTCATGAATTC
CCATTTGCAGAAACCCTATGAGATTAACCTGATGGAG
[501 nt withheld, positions 1998-2498]
GTGGCAGAATACCACAGCGAGCCTGTAGAAGATGAGAAACCTTAACTCGAGTCTGGTAAAGAAACCGCTG
CTGCGAAATTTGAACGCCAGCACATGGACTCGTCTACTAGCGCAGCTTAATTAACCTAGGCTGCTGCCAC
CGCTGAGCAATAACTAGCATAACCCCTTGGGGCCTCTAAACGGGTCTTGAGGGGTTTTTTGCTGAAACCT
CAGGCATTTGAGAAGCACACGGTCACACTGCTTCCGGTAGTCAATAAACCGGTAAACCAGCAATAGACAT
AAGCGGCTATTTAACGACCCTGCCCTGAACCGACGACAAGCTGACGACCGGGTCTCCGCAAGTGGCACTT
TTCGGGGAAATGTGCGCGGAACCCCTATTTGTTTATTTTTCTAAATACATTCAAATATGTATCCGCTCAT
GAATTAATTCTTAGAAAAACTCATCGAGCATCAAATGAAACTGCAATTTATTCATATCAGGATTATCAAT
ACCATATTTTTGAAAAAGCCGTTTCTGTAATGAAGGAGAAAACTCACCGAGGCAGTTCCATAGGATGGCA
AGATCCTGGTATCGGTCTGCGATTCCGACTCGTCCAACATCAATACAACCTATTAATTTCCCCTCGTCAA
AAATAAGGTTATCAAGTGAGAAATCACCATGAGTGACGACTGAATCCGGTGAGAATGGCAAAAGTTTATG
CATTTCTTTCCAGACTTGTTCAACAGGCCAGCCATTACGCTCGTCATCAAAATCACTCGCATCAACCAAA
CCGTTATTCATTCGTGATTGCGCCTGAGCGAGACGAAATACGCGGTCGCTGTTAAAAGGACAATTACAAA
CAGGAATCGAATGCAACCGGCGCAGGAACACTGCCAGCGCATCAACAATATTTTCACCTGAATCAGGATA
TTCTTCTAATACCTGGAATGCTGTTTTCCCGGGGATCGCAGTGGTGAGTAACCATGCATCATCAGGAGTA
CGGATAAAATGCTTGATGGTCGGAAGAGGCATAAATTCCGTCAGCCAGTTTAGTCTGACCATCTCATCTG
TAACATCATTGGCAACGCTACCTTTGCCATGTTTCAGAAACAACTCTGGCGCATCGGGCTTCCCATACAA
TCGATAGATTGTCGCACCTGATTGCCCGACATTATCGCGAGCCCATTTATACCCATATAAATCAGCATCC
ATGTTGGAATTTAATCGCGGCCTAGAGCAAGACGTTTCCCGTTGAATATGGCTCATACTCTTCCTTTTTC
AATATTATTGAAGCATTTATCAGGGTTATTGTCTCATGAGCGGATACATATTTGAATGTATTTAGAAAAA
TAAACAAATAGGCATGCAGCGCTCTTCCGCTTCCTCGCTCACTGACTCGCTACGCTCGGTCGTTCGACTG
CGGCGAGCGGTGTCAGCTCACTCAAAAGCGGTAATACGGTTATCCACAGAATCAGGGGATAAAGCCGGAA
AGAACATGTGAGCAAAAAGCAAAGCACCGGAAGAAGCCAACGCCGCAGGCGTTTTTCCATAGGCTCCGCC
CCCCTGACGAGCATCACAAAAATCGACGCTCAAGCCAGAGGTGGCGAAACCCGACAGGACTATAAAGATA
CCAGGCGTTTCCCCCTGGAAGCTCCCTCGTGCGCTCTCCTGTTCCGACCCTGCCGCTTACCGGATACCTG
TCCGCCTTTCTCCCTTCGGGAAGCGTGGCGCTTTCTCATAGCTCACGCTGTTGGTATCTCAGTTCGGTGT
AGGTCGTTCGCTCCAAGCTGGGCTGTGTGCACGAACCCCCCGTTCAGCCCGACCGCTGCGCCTTATCCGG
TAACTATCGTCTTGAGTCCAACCCGGTAAGACACGACTTATCGCCACTGGCAGCAGCCATTGGTAACTGA
TTTAGAGGACTTTGTCTTGAAGTTATGCACCTGTTAAGGCTAAACTGAAAGAACAGATTTTGGTGAGTGC
GGTCCTCCAACCCACTTACCTTGGTTCAAAGAGTTGGTAGCTCAGCGAACCTTGAGAAAACCACCGTTGG
TAGCGGTGGTTTTTCTTTATTTATGAGATGATGAATCAATCGGTCTATCAAGTCAACGAACAGCTATTCC
GTTACTCTAGATTTCAGTGCAATTTATCTCTTCAAATGTAGCACCTGAAGTCAGCCCCATACGATATAAG
TTGTAATTCTCATGTTAGTCATGCCCCGCGCCCACCGGAAGGAGCTGACTGGGTTGAAGGCTCTCAAGGG
CATCGGTCGAGATCCCGGTGCCTAATGAGTGAGCTAACTTACATTAATTGCGTTGCGCTCACTGCCCGCT
TTCCAGTCGGGAAACCTGTCGTGCCAGCTGCATTAATGAATCGGCCAACGCGCGGGGAGAGGCGGTTTGC
GTATTGGGCGCCAGGGTGGTTTTTCTTTTCACCAGTGAGACGGGCAACAGCTGATTGCCCTTCACCGCCT
GGCCCTGAGAGAGTTGCAGCAAGCGGTCCACGCTGGTTTGCCCCAGCAGGCGAAAATCCTGTTTGATGGT
GGTTAACGGCGGGATATAACATGAGCTGTCTTCGGTATCGTCGTATCCCACTACCGAGATGTCCGCACCA
ACGCGCAGCCCGGACTCGGTAATGGCGCGCATTGCGCCCAGCGCCATCTGATCGTTGGCAACCAGCATCG
CAGTGGGAACGATGCCCTCATTCAGCATTTGCATGGTTTGTTGAAAACCGGACATGGCACTCCAGTCGCC
TTCCCGTTCCGCTATCGGCTGAATTTGATTGCGAGTGAGATATTTATGCCAGCCAGCCAGACGCAGACGC
GCCGAGACAGAACTTAATGGGCCCGCTAACAGCGCGATTTGCTGGTGACCCAATGCGACCAGATGCTCCA
CGCCCAGTCGCGTACCGTCTTCATGGGAGAAAATAATACTGTTGATGGGTGTCTGGTCAGAGACATCAAG
AAATAACGCCGGAACATTAGTGCAGGCAGCTTCCACAGCAATGGCATCCTGGTCATCCAGCGGATAGTTA
ATGATCAGCCCACTGACGCGTTGCGCGAGAAGATTGTGCACCGCCGCTTTACAGGCTTCGACGCCGCTTC
GTTCTACCATCGACACCACCACGCTGGCACCCAGTTGATCGGCGCGAGATTTAATCGCCGCGACAATTTG
CGACGGCGCGTGCAGGGCCAGACTGGAGGTGGCAACGCCAATCAGCAACGACTGTTTGCCCGCCAGTTGT
TGTGCCACGCGGTTGGGAATGTAATTCAGCTCCGCCATCGCCGCTTCCACTTTTTCCCGCGTTTTCGCAG
AAACGTGGCTGGCCTGGTTCACCACGCGGGAAACGGTCTGATAAGAGACACCGGCATACTCTGCGACATC
GTATAACGTTACTGGTTTCACATTCACCACCCTGAATTGACTCTCTTCCGGGCGCTATCATGCCATACCG
CGAAAGGTTTTGCGCCATTCGATGGTGTCCGGGATCTCGACGCTCTCCCTTATGCGACTCCTGCATTAGG
AAATTAATACGACTCACTATA
